Addgene plasmid #203916: pWR95
Purpose: BLINCAR plasmid for gene deletion, no genomic target
Depositing lab: J. Brian Robertson. Depositing organization: Middle Tennessee State University. Publication: BLINCAR: a reusable bioluminescent and Cas9-based genetic toolset for repeatedly modifying wild-type Scheffersomyces stipitis. Reichard WD, Smith SE, Robertson JB. mSphere. 2023 Aug 24;8(4):e0022423. doi: 10.1128/msphere.00224-23. Epub 2023 Jun 22. PubMed 37345937.
Backbone
  Vector backbone: pWR88
  Backbone manufacturer: Robertson
  Backbone size w/o insert (bp): 8072
  Total vector size (bp): 8093
  Modifications to backbone: pAllet was digested with EcoRV and SalI, blunted, and religated. Then the AgeI to XbaI portion of this modified MCS was moved to pWR88 using AgeI and XbaI.
  Vector type: Yeast Expression
  Selectable markers: Neomycin (select with G418)
Growth in bacteria
  Bacterial resistance: Ampicillin, 100 μg/mL
  Growth temperature: 37°C
  Growth strain: DH5alpha
  Copy number: High Copy
Gene/Insert
  Gene/Insert name: modified MCS
  Species: Synthetic; S. stipitis (yeast)
  Insert size (bp): 85
  Cloning method: Restriction Enzyme; 5′ cloning site AgeI (not destroyed); 3′ cloning site XbaI (not destroyed)
  Sequencing primers: 5′ CACGGAAATGTTGAATACTC
Resource information
  A portion of this plasmid was derived from a plasmid made by: coCBG is a codon optimized version of Promega's CBG99 which was synthesized by GenScript
Terms and licenses: Academic/Nonprofit Terms; Industry Terms: Not Available to Industry
How to cite: pWR95 was a gift from J. Brian Robertson (Addgene plasmid # 203916 ; http://n2t.net/addgene:203916 ; RRID:Addgene_203916)
