[The description below was written by a language model from this plasmid's Addgene catalogue record and pLannotate feature annotations shown in this document.]
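Description:
pWR95 is a yeast expression-type plasmid from the BLINCAR toolset, a reusable bioluminescent, Cas9-based system for repeatedly modifying wild-type Scheffersomyces stipitis. It is the gene-deletion version of the toolset in its "empty" form, carrying no genomic target. It was built on the pWR88 backbone by transferring an AgeI–XbaI segment of about 85 bp, a modified multiple cloning site taken from a derivative of pAllet that had been cut with EcoRV and SalI, blunted and religated. Both cloning sites remain intact. The catalogue lists a total size of 8,093 bp, while the sequenced record is 8,118 nt.

In E. coli the plasmid is maintained at high copy through a ColE1/pUC-type origin and selected with ampicillin via the bla gene and its promoter. The annotated payload consists of an aminoglycoside phosphotransferase gene (aph(3')-Ia, annotated as KanR), which corresponds to the G418 selection listed for yeast, and a green click beetle luciferase coding sequence. The annotation tool matches the latter to CBG99luc, and the record describes it as coCBG, a synthesized codon-optimized version of CBG99, which provides the bioluminescent readout that gives the system its name. These two genes lie between two identically sized, same-orientation lacZα fragments, a direct-repeat arrangement that could allow the marker cassette to be looped out for reuse, though the record does not explicitly say so. The feature table annotates no yeast promoters, terminators, yeast replication origin, Cas9 or guide RNA elements, so how the marker genes are driven and where the Cas9 components of the toolset reside cannot be determined from this record. Users would presumably add locus-specific targeting sequences at the cloning site to direct a deletion.
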