Features (pLannotate 1.2.2; 7 found; start..end, strand, type, name):
     96..267     +  CDS            lacZα (fragment): LacZα fragment of β-galactosidase; lacZ fragment
   1468..2277    +  CDS            KanR: aminoglycoside phosphotransferase; aph(3')-Ia; confers resistance to kanamycin
   3473..5101    +  CDS            CBG99luc: green-emitting variant of click beetle luciferase human codon-optimized
   5534..5705    +  CDS            lacZα (fragment): LacZα fragment of β-galactosidase; lacZ fragment
   6363..6951    -  rep_origin     ori: high-copy-number ColE1/pMB1/pBR322/pUC origin of replication
   7122..7982    -  CDS            AmpR: β-lactamase; bla; confers resistance to ampicillin, carbenicillin, and related antibiotics
   7983..8087    -  promoter       AmpR promoter: bla
>Addgene plasmid #203916 | pWR95 | addgene full sequence | sequence record 409748 | Addgene NGS Result
CCAATGATACCGGTGCGATCGTGGGCCCTAGTACTTCCCTCGAGGAACGTTGTGCCCGGGAGATTCGACC
ATGCATTAGATCTTGCATGCCTCTAGACCATGATTACGGATTCACTGGCCGTCGTTTTACAACGTCGTGA
CTGGGAAAACCCTGGCGTTACCCAACTTAATCGCCTTGCAGCACATCCCCCTTTCGCCAGCTGGCGTAAT
AGCGAAGAGGCCCGCACCGATCGCCCTTCCCAACAGTTGCGCAGCCTGAATGGCGAATGGCGCTTTGCCT
GGTTTCCGGCACCAGAAGCGGTGCCGGAAAGCTGGCTGGAGTGCGATCTTCCTGAGGCCGATACTGTCGT
CGTCCCCTCAAACTGGCAGATGCACGGTTACGATGCGCCCATCTACACCAACGTGACCTATCCCATTACG
GTCAATCCGCCGTTTGTTCCCACGGAGAATCCGACGGGTTGTTACTCGCTCACACTTAATGTTGATGAAA
GCTGGCTACAGGAAGGCCAGACGCGAATTATTTTTGATGGCGTTAACTCGGCGTTTCATCTGTGGTGCAA
CGGGCGCTGGGTCAGTTAAGGCCAGGACAGTCGTTTGCCGTCTGAATTTGACCTGAGCGCATTTTTACGC
GCCGGAGAAAACCGCCTCGCGGTGATGGTGCTGCGCTGGAGTGACGGCAGTTATCTGGAAGATCAGGATA
TGTGGCGGATAAAGTTCTACTTAGTCCCCGGGGATCCGTACACTTATTGTTAACTATGAAACATATACTT
ATGGACAAGGTTCACTGATTTGGACTGAAAAGCAAAAACGAGAAATGAGTCAACGTCTGAGATCAATCCC
TAGACCACCCGGGAAGGTCATGTGTTTCATGAAGTACGATAAGGTTGGTAACCGATTGACTCATTGGTTC
GTGGCGGAGAAGTACGCAGAGTAAAACCGGGGCCGATTCGTGGTAAATTCTGGAATGATCCAGAGGCGCG
ACATTTATGCAGACAATTTGTGTTTTGTCGCAAACGATGTTATAGCGAAATTTTTCACTCTGTCAGATAA
ATGGATTTTGTCAAAAGGGGGAAGTAGAAGGAGAATGGGCCCGAGATGTTCTGCCAAATTCTCAGTAGCA
TAATGTGAAAGAAGCCCTTACATTGTCCAGCCTCTGGCATCATTAAAAACCGTAGCGGAAACCAATTGTC
TCTGTTCTTCCCTGGCACACCCTGGTAGCCCCACCCAGTTGTAGTACATCTCACACGCTGGCAACTTGGG
ACAATCAGCAACTTTTTTTTCTTTTAATTTTTTCAGCGCGACATTTTGCCTCTTCTGCGAGAACAGACTT
TTTCACCTCCATCTCACCCCCCTTTGCACTTATATAAATTGGACCAGTTCCTCCCATTGTAGAAAAAATT
TTGCTGGACCTTTTTCTCTTTTTTTTGTCCTTTAGTTTCATACAATCTAAGTCTATCTACATGTACAATG
GGTAAGGAAAAGACTCACGTTTCGAGGCCGAGATTAAATTCCAACATGGATGCTGATTTATATGGGTATA
AATGGGCTAGAGATAATGTCGGGCAATCAGGTGCGACAATCTATAGATTGTATGGGAAGCCCGATGCGCC
AGAGTTGTTTTTGAAACATGGCAAAGGTAGCGTTGCCAATGATGTTACAGATGAGATGGTCAGACTAAAC
TGGTTGACGGAATTTATGCCTCTTCCGACCATCAAGCATTTTATCCGTACTCCTGATGATGCATGGTTAC
TCACCACTGCGATCCCCGGCAAAACAGCATTCCAGGTATTAGAAGAATATCCTGATTCAGGTGAAAATAT
TGTTGATGCGTTGGCAGTGTTCTTGAGAAGATTGCATTCGATTCCTGTTTGTAATTGTCCTTTTAACAGC
GATAGAGTATTTCGTCTCGCTCAGGCGCAATCAAGAATGAATAACGGTTTGGTTGATGCGAGTGATTTTG
ATGACGAGCGTAATGGCTGGCCTGTTGAACAAGTCTGGAAAGAAATGCATAAGTTGTTGCCATTCTCACC
GGATTCAGTCGTCACTCATGGTGATTTCTCACTTGATAACCTTATTTTTGACGAGGGGAAATTAATAGGT
TGTATTGATGTTGGAAGAGTCGGAATCGCAGACAGATACCAGGATCTTGCCATCCTATGGAACTGCCTCG
GTGAGTTTTCTCCTTCATTACAGAAAAGACTTTTTCAAAAATATGGTATTGATAATCCTGATATGAATAA
ATTGCAGTTTCATTTGATGCTCGATGAGTTTTTCTAAGCGGCCGCTAACCACTTGCAAAATCCTTTGTAT
TCTTGTTCTGCAAACATTTTGTCCAATCTCTTATCTTTCTACGATGTTGAAGAACATACATTTTTGTTAG
TCCAGCTTGTTATCCTTTTTTTATTAAATAAAAAATTTTATTGTTAAAGTTGTTTTTCTTCTTTGTCTGT
CCTGTTTTAACTCATATATATTCTATATATTACAGAAAGAAAGTAGATCATCTAAAATAAACATTTATTT
GATGAGACAAAGTAGGTTTTTTAGAATACAATGTAGCATCCTCTAATATACAATAGAGTTGTTTTATAAA
AGCGATACATTTAATATTATGACAGGACTGGTGAAGTGTATAGAATTGTGCTAATCTGGCAAACGAACCC
AAGAAGACGTTAAAGCAAATAGTGCATTTTGTATTACAATCAAGTTCGTCGAGATCCTCGTTAGTATTTC
CGTGAAGGCAGCCATTGTGAAAATTGAACATCACCTGAGGTATTTTAGCCACCAGAAGCGGCGGTACGGA
AGAAAGTGTGTACGATGGTTGGTGGTGGAATTGCGTGCATGCCTGATGGGGCAATATTAATTAGATAGAG
CTTTGGTGATATTAGTGGATAATAGAATTCACAGAGAAGACATCAGGAGCAATTTCCAAGAGCCATTGAT
GATGTAATTGCCCCAACAGCAAGATTCAGATCTGACAATTGACCACCGTTTTGTAGAAGCAAAAAATCGT
AGATTATCACCAAGAGGGTTTTTCACCGAACCAGCAAATAGAAACTATGCCGTAGAACTCGCCCAGGCTT
TTTTGCTAGCACTTTCCAGCAGTAGAACCGTCCAATTAAGTCAACAGGAACCATTGAGGTCGAGCCCAAC
CACCTGAACCCCCTCACGGTCGTGTCCCTATTATTGATCCAGAGGGTGCCAGTTTCGGTAGCCAATATTG
GTTCATGGGTTTCTATGGCCCGGAGTGAGTTTGCAGGTTGGCCCCGGCGCCGTCTGCAGGATGGGAGTTA
TAGCGGCCAAACTTCACATTTCGAAATCCTGCTGCAGCCAATCTGAAGAATTAATATAAATTCGTGTCGA
ATCGCCGTCTGTGAAATTTCAGTACTTGATTTTCTTTTCTTCTTCTTTTTCTCTTTTGTTTCTTCAGAAT
CAATACACATTTTTTCTTCCCTATAAACAATTCATCGGTACCATGGTGAAGCGTGAGAAAAATGTCATCT
ATGGCCCTGAGCCTCTCCATCCTTTGGAGGATTTGACTGCCGGCGAAATGTTGTTTCGTGCTCTCCGCAA
GCACTCTCATTTGCCTCAAGCCTTGGTCGATGTGGTCGGCGATGAATCTTTGAGCTACAAGGAGTTTTTT
GAGGCAACCGTCTTGTTGGCTCAGTCCCTCCACAATTGTGGCTACAAGATGAACGACGTCGTTAGTATCT
GTGCTGAAAACAATACCCGTTTCTTCATTCCAGTCATCGCCGCATGGTATATCGGTATGATCGTGGCTCC
AGTCAACGAGAGCTACATTCCCGACGAATTGTGTAAAGTCATGGGTATCTCTAAGCCACAGATTGTCTTC
ACCACTAAGAATATTTTGAACAAAGTCTTGGAAGTCCAAAGCCGCACCAACTTTATTAAGCGTATCATCA
TCTTGGACACTGTGGAGAATATTCACGGTTGCGAATCTTTGCCTAATTTCATCTCTCGCTATTCAGACGG
CAACATCGCAAACTTTAAACCACTCCACTTCGACCCTGTGGAACAAGTTGCAGCCATTTTGTGTAGCAGC
GGTACTACTGGACTCCCAAAGGGAGTCATGCAGACCCATCAAAACATTTGCGTGCGTTTGATCCATGCTC
TCGATCCACGTGTGGGCACTCAGTTGATTCCTGGTGTCACCGTCTTGGTCTACTTGCCTTTCTTCCATGC
TTTCGGCTTTAGCATTACTTTGGGTTACTTTATGGTCGGTCTCCGCGTGATTATGTTCCGCCGTTTTGAT
CAGGAGGCTTTCTTGAAAGCCATCCAAGATTATGAAGTCCGCAGTGTCATCAACGTGCCTAGCGTGATCT
TGTTTTTGTCTAAGAGCCCACTCGTGGACAAGTACGACTTGTCTTCATTGCGTGAATTGTGTTGCGGTGC
CGCTCCATTGGCTAAGGAGGTCGCTGAAGTGGCCGCCAAACGCTTGAATCTTCCAGGTATTCGTTGTGGC
TTCGGCCTCACCGAATCTACCAGCGCTAACATTCACTCTCTCGGTGATGAGTTTAAGAGCGGCTCTTTGG
GCCGTGTCACTCCACTCATGGCTGCTAAGATCGCTGATCGCGAAACTGGTAAGGCTTTGGGTCCGAACCA
AGTGGGCGAGTTGTGTATCAAAGGCCCTATGGTGAGCAAGGGTTATGTCAATAACGTTGAAGCTACCAAG
GAGGCCATCGACGACGACGGCTGGTTGCATTCTGGTGATTTTGGATATTACGACGAAGATGAGCATTTTT
ACGTCGTGGATCGTTACAAGGAGTTGATCAAATACAAGGGTAGCCAGGTTGCTCCAGCTGAGTTGGAGGA
GATTTTGTTGAAAAATCCATGCATTCGCGATGTCGCTGTGGTCGGCATTCCTGATTTGGAGGCCGGCGAA
TTGCCTTCTGCTTTCGTTGTCAAGCAGCCTGGTAAAGAAATTACCGCCAAAGAAGTGTATGATTACTTGG
CTGAACGTGTGAGCCATACTAAGTACTTGCGTGGCGGCGTGCGTTTTGTTGACTCCATCCCTCGTAACGT
AACAGGCAAAATTACCCGCAAGGAGTTGTTGAAACAATTGTTGGAGAAGGCCGGCGGTTAGCTTAATTAA
GCATTTTAGACAAGTGCCTATTTATTCAGATTGATTTTTTATATTGAATATGGATGTTGATTACGACTTG
TGTTACGAAGCATGAACATGTGATTTGAAAAAGTGTTTACGAATAAAAGAACTTTTTTTGCAACCGTTGC
TAGTTGAAGTGTAGACTCTGAATGCGAAGGGTTGCAAATGTGCCCAGTAGAAAAAATATTCCATATTTTT
CTGAACTTAATTCAATGAAATACGAGTATTACTACAACTGCCAATATCGGAACAATTTAACGAGAGCAAG
CTATATAAAATGAATGTTCATTTACACAAGCTAGAACCAAAACTTGAATTAAAATTTAACATAACTAAAT
GTAACTAGATAAAAGAGAGACATAACCAAACGTTCAGAAGGCAGAACTAGTAAAGTTCTACTTAGTCCCC
GGGGACCATGATTACGGATTCACTGGCCGTCGTTTTACAACGTCGTGACTGGGAAAACCCTGGCGTTACC
CAACTTAATCGCCTTGCAGCACATCCCCCTTTCGCCAGCTGGCGTAATAGCGAAGAGGCCCGCACCGATC
GCCCTTCCCAACAGTTGCGCAGCCTGAATGGCGAATGGCGCTTTGCCTGGTTTCCGGCACCAGAAGCGGT
GCCGGAAAGCTGGCTGGAGTGCGATCTTCCTGAGGCCGATACTGTCGTCGTCCCCTCAAACTGGCAGATG
CACGGTTACGATGCGCCCATCTACACCAACGTGACCTATCCCATTACGGTCAATCCGCCGTTTGTTCCCA
CGGAGAATCCGACGGGTTGTTACTCGCTCACATTTAATGTTGATGAAAGCTGGCTACAGGAAGGCCAGAC
GCGAATTATTTTTGATGGCGTTAACTCGGCGTTTCATCTGTGGTGCAACGGGCGCTGGGTCAGTTAAGGC
CAGGACAGTCGTTTGCCGTCTGAATTTGACCTGAGCGCATTTTTACGCGCCGGAGAAAACCGCCTCGCGG
TGATGGTGCTGCGCTGGAGTGACGGCAGTTATCTGGAAGATCAGGATATGTGGCGGATCTTAAGGTGGCC
AACTCATATGGCGTACGAGAATTCAGTTAACTCCTGCAGGAATCGATTGGCCGGCCTCACGTGGACGCGT
TATTAATCGTTTAAACCTACGTAACCGCGGCTTAATTAAAGCTAGCCAGCGCTTGAGCTCCATCGGAAAG
AACATGTGAGCAAAAGGCCAGCAAAAGGCCAGGAACCGTAAAAAGGCCGCGTTGCTGGCGTTTTTCCATA
GGCTCCGCCCCCCTGACGAGCATCACAAAAATCGACGCTCAAGTCAGAGGTGGCGAAACCCGACAGGACT
ATAAAGATACCAGGCGTTTCCCCCTGGAAGCTCCCTCGTGCGCTCTCCTGTTCCGACCCTGCCGCTTACC
GGATACCTGTCCGCCTTTCTCCCTTCGGGAAGCGTGGCGCTTTCTCATAGCTCACGCTGTAGGTATCTCA
GTTCGGTGTAGGTCGTTCGCTCCAAGCTGGGCTGTGTGCACGAACCCCCCGTTCAGCCCGACCGCTGCGC
CTTATCCGGTAACTATCGTCTTGAGTCCAACCCGGTAAGACACGACTTATCGCCACTGGCAGCAGCCACT
GGTAACAGGATTAGCAGAGCGAGGTATGTAGGCGGTGCTACAGAGTTCTTGAAGTGGTGGCCTAACTACG
GCTACACTAGAAGAACAGTATTTGGTATCTGCGCTCTGCTGAAGCCAGTTACCTTCGGAAAAAGAGTTGG
TAGCTCTTGATCCGGCAAACAAACCACCGCTGGTAGCGGTGGTTTTTTTGTTTGCAAGCAGCAGATTACG
CGCAGAAAAAAAGGATCTCAAGAAGATCCTTTGATCTTTTCTACGGGGTCTGACGCTCAGTGGAACGAAA
ACTCACGTTAAGGGATTTTGGTCATGAGATTATCAAAAAGGATCTTCACCTAGATCCTTTTAAATTAAAA
ATGAAGTTTTAAATCAATCTAAAGTATATATGAGTAAACTTGGTCTGACAGTTACCAATGCTTAATCAGT
GAGGCACCTATCTCAGCGATCTGTCTATTTCGTTCATCCATAGTTGCCTGACTCCCCGTCGTGTAGATAA
CTACGATACGGGAGGGCTTACCATCTGGCCCCAGTGCTGCAATGATACCGCGAGACCCACGCTCACCGGC
TCCAGATTTATCAGCAATAAACCAGCCAGCCGGAAGGGCCGAGCGCAGAAGTGGTCCTGCAACTTTATCC
GCCTCCATCCAGTCTATTAATTGTTGCCGGGAAGCTAGAGTAAGTAGTTCGCCAGTTAATAGTTTGCGCA
ACGTTGTTGCCATTGCTACAGGCATCGTGGTGTCACGCTCGTCGTTTGGTATGGCTTCATTCAGCTCCGG
TTCCCAACGATCAAGGCGAGTTACATGATCCCCCATGTTGTGCAAAAAAGCGGTTAGCTCCTTCGGTCCT
CCGATCGTTGTCAGAAGTAAGTTGGCCGCAGTGTTATCACTCATGGTTATGGCAGCACTGCATAATTCTC
TTACTGTCATGCCATCCGTAAGATGCTTTTCTGTGACTGGTGAGTACTCAACCAAGTCATTCTGAGAATA
GTGTATGCGGCGACCGAGTTGCTCTTGCCCGGCGTCAATACGGGATAATACCGCGCCACATAGCAGAACT
TTAAAAGTGCTCATCATTGGAAAACGTTCTTCGGGGCGAAAACTCTCAAGGATCTTACCGCTGTTGAGAT
CCAGTTCGATGTAACCCACTCGTGCACCCAACTGATCTTCAGCATCTTTTACTTTCACCAGCGTTTCTGG
GTGAGCAAAAACAGGAAGGCAAAATGCCGCAAAAAAGGGAATAAGGGCGACACGGAAATGTTGAATACTC
ATACTCTTCCTTTTTCAATATTATTGAAGCATTTATCAGGGTTATTGTCTCATGAGCGGATACATATTTG
AATGTATTTAGAAAAATAAACAAATAGGGGTTCCGCGCACATTTCCCCGAAAAGTGCCACCTGACGTC
